>Addgene plasmid #39145 | RND1 | depositor partial sequence | sequence record 49196 | RND1 sequence 676 bps
ATGCACCATCATCATCATCATTCTTCTGGTGTAGATCTGGGTACCGAGAACCTGTACTTCCAATCCATGC
GGGCCCCCCAGCCAGTCGTGGCCAGATGTAAGCTCGTTCTGGTCGGGGACGTGCAGTGTGGGAAGACCGC
GATGTTGCAAGTGTTAGCGAAGGATTGCTATCCAGAGACCTATGTGCCCACCGTGTTCGAAAATTACACA
GCCTGTTTGGAGACAGAGGAACAGAGGGTGGAGCTTAGTCTCTGGGATACCTCAGGATCTCCCTACTACG
ATAATGTCCGTCCACTCTGCTACAGCGACTCGGATGCAGTATTACTATGTTTTGACATCAGCCGTCCAGA
GACAGTGGACAGCGCACTCAAGAAGTGGAGGACAGAAATCCTAGATTATTGTCCCAGCACCCGCGTTTTG
CTCATTGGCTGCAAGACAGACCTGCGAACAGACCTGAGTACTCTGATGGAGCTGTCCCACCAGAAGCAGG
CGCCCATCTCCTATGAGCAGGGTTGTGCAATAGCAAAGCAGCTGGGTGCAGAAATCTACCTGGAAGGCTC
AGCTTTCACCTCAGAAAAGAGCATCCACAGCATCTTTCGGACGGCATCCATGCTGTGTCTGAACAAGCCT
AGCCCACTGCCCCAGAAGAGCCCTGTCTGACAGTAAAGGTGGATAC
