>Addgene plasmid #39145 | RND1 | addgene partial sequence | sequence record 52504 | T7_term
TAGCAGCCGGATCTCAGTGGTGGTGGTGGTGGTGCTCGAGTGCGGCCGCAAGCTTGTCGACGGAGCTCGA
ATTCGGATCCGTATCCACCTTTACTGTCAGACAGGGCTCTTCTGGGGCAGTGGGCTAGGCTTGTTCAGAC
ACAGCATGGATGCCGTCCGAAAGATGCTGTGGATGCTCTTTTCTGAGGTGAAAGCTGAGCCTTCCAGGTA
GATTTCTGCACCCAGCTGCTTTGCTATTGCACAACCCTGCTCATAGGAGATGGGCGCCTGCTTCTGGTGG
GACAGCTCCATCAGAGTACTCAGGTCTGTTCGCAGGTCTGTCTTGCAGCCAATGAGCAAAACGCGGGTGC
TGGGACAATAATCTAGGATTTCTGTCCTCCACTTCTTGAGTGCGCTGTCCACTGTCTCTGGACGGCTGAT
GTCAAAACATAGTAATACTGCATCCGAGTCGCTGTAGCAGAGTGGACGGACATTATCGTAGTAGGGAGAT
CCTGAGGTATCCCAGAGACTAAGCTCCACCCTCTGTTCCTCTGTCTCCAAACAGGCTGTGTAATTTTCGA
ACACGGTGGGCACATAGGTCTCTGGATAGCAATCCTTCGCTAACACTTGCAACATCGCGGTCTTCCCACA
CTGCACGTCCCCGACCAGAACGAGCTTACATCTGGCCACGACTGGCTGGGGGGCCCGCATGGATTGGAAG
TACAGGTTCTCGGTACCCAGATCTACACCAGAAGAATGATGATGATGATGGTGCATATGTATATCTCCTT
CTTAAAGTTAAACAAAATTATTTCTAGAGGGGAATTGTTATCCGCTCACAATTCCCCTATAGTGAGTCGT
ATTAATTTCGCGGGATCGAGATCGATCTCGATCCTCTACGCCGGACGCATCGTGGCCGGCATCACC
