>Addgene plasmid #39145 | RND1 | addgene partial sequence | sequence record 52505 | T7 5'-TAATACGACTCACTATAGGG-3'
TCTGAATATTTTGTTTACTTTAAGAAGGAGATATACATATGCACCATCATCATCATCATTCTTCTGGTGT
AGATCTGGGTACCGAGAACCTGTACTTCCAATCCATGCGGGCCCCCCAGCCAGTCGTGGCCAGATGTAAG
CTCGTTCTGGTCGGGGACGTGCAGTGTGGGAAGACCGCGATGTTGCAAGTGTTAGCGAAGGATTGCTATC
CAGAGACCTATGTGCCCACCGTGTTCGAAAATTACACAGCCTGTTTGGAGACAGAGGAACAGAGGGTGGA
GCTTAGTCTCTGGGATACCTCAGGATCTCCCTACTACGATAATGTCCGTCCACTCTGCTACAGCGACTCG
GATGCAGTATTACTATGTTTTGACATCAGCCGTCCAGAGACAGTGGACAGCGCACTCAAGAAGTGGAGGA
CAGAAATCCTAGATTATTGTCCCAGCACCCGCGTTTTGCTCATTGGCTGCAAGACAGACCTGCGAACAGA
CCTGAGTACTCTGATGGAGCTGTCCCACCAGAAGCAGGCGCCCATCTCCTATGAGCAGGGTTGTGCAATA
GCAAAGCAGCTGGGTGCAGAAATCTACCTGGAAGGCTCAGCTTTCACCTCAGAAAAGAGCATCCACAGCA
TCTTTCGGACGGCATCCATGCTGTGTCTGAACAAGCCTAGCCCACTGCCCCAGAAGAGCCCTGTCTGACA
GTAAAGGTGGATACGGATCCGAATTCGAGCTCCGTCGACAAGCTTGCGGCCGCACTCGAGCACCACCACC
ACCACCACTGAGATCCGGCTGCTAACAAAGCCCGAAAGGAAGCTGAGTTGGCTGCTGCCACCGCTGAGCA
ATAACTAGCATAACCCCTTGGGGCCTCTAACGGGTCTTGAGGGGTTTTTTTGCTGAAAGGAGGAACTATA
