[The description below was written by a language model from this plasmid's Addgene catalogue record.]
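Description:
RND1 is a bacterial expression plasmid built on the pLIC-SGC1 backbone from the Structural Genomics Consortium, a vector designed for ligation-independent cloning of protein-coding fragments. It is maintained in E. coli as a low-copy plasmid under ampicillin selection. The record does not name the origin of replication or the promoter. The listed sequencing primers (T7 forward and T7 terminator reverse) suggest that the insert sits between T7 promoter and terminator elements, as is typical of vectors used for inducible expression in T7 RNA polymerase-bearing strains, but this is an inference rather than a stated feature.

The insert is a 676 bp fragment of human RND1 (Rho family GTPase 1, also known as ARHS, RHO6 or RHOS), an atypical member of the Rho family of small GTPases. The record cautions that the insert may not be the full open reading frame, which is consistent with a construct trimmed to domain boundaries that favour soluble expression and crystallisation. The protein is fused at its N terminus to a His tag followed by a TEV protease cleavage site. This arrangement allows purification by immobilised metal affinity chromatography, after which the tag can be removed with TEV protease to leave near-native protein.

The stated purpose is recombinant production of RND1 in bacteria for structure determination, and the entry links the construct to a deposited Protein Data Bank structure of the protein. No feature table was supplied, so finer details of the vector architecture cannot be confirmed from the record.
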