Addgene plasmid #39145: RND1
Purpose: Bacterial expression for structure determination; may not be full ORF
Depositing lab: Nicola Burgess-Brown. Depositing organization: University of Oxford.
Backbone
  Vector backbone: pLIC-SGC1
  Backbone manufacturer: SGC
  Vector type: Bacterial Expression
Growth in bacteria
  Bacterial resistance: Ampicillin, 100 μg/mL
  Growth temperature: 37°C
  Growth strain: Mach1
  Copy number: Low Copy
Gene/Insert
  Gene/Insert name: RND1 (alt names: Rho family GTPase 1; PDB:2CLS)
  Species: H. sapiens (human)
  Insert size (bp): 676
  GenBank ID: Rho family GTPase 1 PDB:2CLS
  Entrez Gene: RND1 (a.k.a. ARHS, RHO6, RHOS)
  Tag / fusion protein: His Tev (N terminal on insert)
  Cloning method: Ligation Independent Cloning
  Sequencing primers: 5′ T7; 3′ T7-term
Terms and licenses: Academic/Nonprofit Terms; Industry Terms: Not Available to Industry
How to cite: RND1 was a gift from Nicola Burgess-Brown (Addgene plasmid # 39145 ; http://n2t.net/addgene:39145 ; RRID:Addgene_39145)
